>Addgene plasmid #135661 | pQadd1R | addgene full sequence | sequence record 305685 | Addgene NGS Result
CGGCTCGTATGTTGTGTGGAATTGTGAGCGGATAACAATTTCACACAGGAAACAGCTATGACCATGATTA
CGCCAAGCTTGCATGCCTGCAGTTTGGTCAACATTTAACCTCTAATCTTCTAGTTCATTTATATGTCCAT
GAATTGAATTTCATACATAGTTTTCAATTGTATGGATGTAGTATGACAGAAAATCAAAAAATCATACTTA
TTATATTTAGGTAGTTACTGTTAATTTTTAGTATGTTAATTTCTAATCTGAGTTCTTTCCGTATTATAAT
AAGTGTAAAGATCACACCATATTTTTACAGTTTTTACACGTTTCATTAATAATTTCTTATATTTCTTTAT
TTGTTTGTAAAATTTACTTAAATTTCGCCAGAAAACAAAAGAAAGCCTTTACTAATTAATAGTTTAGTGA
TACTCTTTTATGTAGGTATTTTTTAAAATACATTAAACCTAGGTAATTGAGGAAAGTTACAATTACCATT
ATATAAGGAGGATATTCAAACCATATGGGATCCCCAGCTTCGTCGATCGTGAAGATTTAATCAATGTGCG
CCCAGATAGGGTGTTAAGTCAAGTAGTTTAAGGTACTACTCTGTAAGATAACACAGAAAACAGCCAACCT
AACCGAAAAGCGAAAGCTGATACGGGAACAGAGCACGGTTGGAAAGCGATGAGTTACCTAAAGACAATCG
GGTACGACTGAGTCGCAATGTTAATCAGATATAAGGTATAAGTTGTGTTTACTGAACGCAAGTTTCTAAT
TTCGGTTAAATCTCGATAGAGGAAAGTGTCTGAAACCTCTAGTACAAAGAAAGGTAAGTTAGCATTGATG
ACTTATCTGTTATCACCACATTTGTACAATCTGTAGGAGAACCTATGGGAACGAAACGAAAGCGATGCCG
AGAATCTGAATTTACCAAGACTTAACACTAACTGGGGATACCCTAAACAAGAATGCCTAATAGAAAGGAG
GAAAAAGGCTATAGCACTAGAGCTTGAAAATCTTGCAAGGGTACGGAGTACTCGTAGTAGTCTGAGAAGG
GTAACGCCCTTTACATGGCAAAGGGGTACAGTTATTGTGTACTAAAATTAAAAATTGATTAGGGAGGAAA
ACCTCAAAATGAAACCAACAATGGCAATTTTAGAAAGAATCAGTAAAAATTCACAAGAAAATATAGACGA
AGTTTTTACAAGACTTTATCGTTATCTTTTACGTCCAGATATTTATTACGTGGCGACGCGTCTCTCTACC
GTTCGTATAGAAAGGTATATACGAAGTTATTCTCGTTTAAACTCTCATAACTTCGTATAATGTATACTAT
ACGAACGGTACTCTCACGCGTTGGGAAATGGCAATGATAGCGAAACAACGTAAAACTCTTGTTGTATGCT
TTCATTGTCATCGTCACGTGATTCATAAACACAAGTGAATGTCGACTAATACGACTCACTATAGGGTCGA
CAGTGAATTTTTACGAACGAACAATAACAGAGCCGTATACTCCGAGAGGGGTACGTACGGTTCCCGAAGA
GGGTGGTGCAAACCAGTCACAGTAATGTGAACAAGGCGGTACCTCCCTACTTCACCATATCATTTTCTGC
AGCCCCCTAGAAATAATTTTGTTTAACTTTAAGAAGGAGATATACATATATGGCTAGATCGTCCATTCCG
ACAGCATCGCCAGTCACTATGGCGTGCTGCTAGCGCTATATGCGTTGATGCAATTTCTATGCACTCGTAG
TAGTCTGAGAAGGGTAACGCCCTTTACATGGCAAAGGGGTACAGTTATTGTGTACTAAAATTAAAAATTG
ATTAGGGAGGAAAACCTCAAAATGAAACCAACAATGGCAATTTTAGAAAGAATCAGTAAAAATTCACAAG
AAAATATAGACGAAGTTTTTACAAGACTTTATCGTTATCTTTTACGTCCAGATATTTATTACGTGGCGTA
TCAAAATTTATATTCCAATAAAGGAGCTTCCACAAAAGGAATATTAGATGATACAGCGGATGGCTTTAGT
GAAGAAAAAATAAAAAAGATTATTCAATCTTTAAAAGACGGAACTTACTATCCTCAACCTGTACGAAGAA
TGTATATTGCAAAAAAGAATTCTAAAAAGATGAGACCTTTAGGAATTCCAACTTTCACAGATAAATTGAT
CCAAGAAGCTGTGAGAATAATTCTTGAATCTATCTATGAACCGGTATTCGAAGATGTGTCTCACGGTTTT
AGACCTCAACGAAGCTGTCACACAGCTTTGAAAACAATCAAAAGAGAGTTTGGCGGCGCAAGATGGTTTG
TGGAGGGAGATATAAAAGGCTGCTTCGATAATATAGACCACGTTACACTCATTGGACTCATCAATCTTAA
AATCAAAGATATGAAAATGAGCCAATTGATTTATAAATTTCTAAAAGCAGGTTATCTGGAAAACTGGCAG
TATCACAAAACTTACAGCGGAACACCTCAAGGTGGAATTCTATCTCCTCTTTTGGCCAACATCTATCTTC
ATGAATTGGATAAGTTTGTTTTACAACTCAAAATGAAGTTTGACCGAGAAAGTCCAGAAAGAATAACACC
TGAATATCGGGAGCTCCACAATGAGATAAAAAGAATTTCTCACCGTCTCAAGAAGTTGGAGGGTGAAGAA
AAAGCTAAAGTTCTTTTAGAATATCAAGAAAAACGTAAAAGATTACCCACACTCCCCTGTACCTCACAGA
CAAATAAAGTATTGAAATACGTCCGGTATGCGGACGACTTCATTATCTCTGTTAAAGGAAGCAAAGAGGA
CTGTCAATGGATAAAAGAACAATTAAAACTTTTTATTCATAACAAGCTAAAAATGGAATTGAGTGAAGAA
AAAACACTCATCACACATAGCAGTCAACCCGCTCGTTTTCTGGGATATGATATACGAGTAAGGAGATCTG
GAACGATAAAACGATCTGGTAAAGTCAAAAAGAGAACACTCAATGGGAGTGTAGAACTCCTTATTCCTCT
TCAAGACAAAATTCGTCAATTTATTTTTGACAAGAAAATAGCTATCCAAAAGAAAGATAGCTCATGGTTT
CCAGTTCACAGGAAATATCTTATTCGTTCAACAGACTTAGAAATCATCACAATTTATAATTCTGAACTCC
GCGGGATTTGTAATTACTACGGTCTAGCAAGTAATTTTAACCAGCTCAATTATTTTGCTTATCTTATGGA
ATACAGCTGTCTAAAAACGATAGCCTCCAAACATAAGGGAACACTTTCAAAAACCATTTCCATGTTTAAA
GATGGAAGTGGTTCGTGGGGGATCCCGTATGAGATAAAGCAAGGTAAGCAGCGCCGTTATTTTGCAAATT
TTAGTGAATGTAAATCCCCTTATCAATTTACGGATGAGATAAGTCAAGCTCCTGTATTGTATGGCTATGC
CCGGAATACTCTTGAAAACAGGTTAAAAGCTAAATGTTGTGAATTATGTGGGACGTCTGATGAAAATACT
TCCTATGAAATTCACCATGTCAATAAGGTCAAAAATCTTAAAGGCAAAGAAAAATGGGAAATGGCAATGA
TAGCGAAACAACGTAAAACTCTTGTTGTATGCTTTCATTGTCATCGTCACGTGATTCATAAACACAAGTG
AGATGGGTACCCTCGAGGAATTCACTGGCCGTCGTTTTACAACGTCGTGACTGGGAAAACCCTGGCGTTA
CCCAACTTAATCGCCTTGCAGCACATCCCCCTTTCGCCAGCTGGCGTAATAGCGAAGAGGCCCGCACCGA
TCGCCCTTCCCAACAGTTGCGCAGCCTGAATGGCGAATGGCGGGTACCGAGCTCGAATTCACTGGCCGTC
GTTTTACAACGTCGTGACTGGGAAAACCCTGGCGTTACCCAACTTAATCGCCTTGCAGCACATCCCCCTT
TCGCCAGCTGGCGTAATAGCGAAGAGGCCCGCACCGATCGCCCTTCCCAACAGTTGCGCAGCCTGAATGG
CGAATGGCGCCTGATGCGGTATTTTCTCCTTACGCATCTGTGCGGTATTTCACACCGCATAGGGGATCGG
TCTTGCCTTGCTCGTCGGTGATGTACTTCACCAGCTCCGCGAAGTCGCTCTTCTTGATGGAGCGCATGGG
GACGTGCTTGGCAATCACGCGCACCCCCCGGCCGTTTTAGCGGCTAAAAAAGTCATGGCTCTGCCCTCGG
GCGGACCACGCCCATCATGACCTTGCCAAGCTCGTCCTGCTTCTCTTCGATCTTCGCCAGCAGGGCGAGG
ATCGTGGCATCACCGAACCGCGCCGTGCGCGGGTCGTCGGTGAGCCAGAGTTTCAGCAGGCCGCCCAGGC
GGCCCAGGTCGCCATTGATGCGGGCCAGCTCGCGGACGTGCTCATAGTCCACGACGCCCGTGATTTTGTA
GCCCTGGCCGACGGCCAGCAGGTAGGCCGACAGGCTCATGCCGGCCGCCGCCGCCTTTTCCTCAATCGCT
CTTCGTTCGTCTGGAAGGCAGTACACCTTGATAGGTGGGCTGCCCTTCCTGGTTGGCTTGGTTTCATCAG
CCATCCGCTTGCCCTCATCTGTTACGCCGGCGGTAGCCGGCCAGCCTCGCAGAGCAGGATTCCCGTTGAG
CACCGCCAGGTGCGAATAAGGGACAGTGAAGAAGGAACACCCGCTCGCGGGTGGGCCTACTTCACCTATC
CTGCCCGGCTGACGCCGTTGGATACACCAAGGAAAGTCTACACGAACCCTTTGGCAAAATCCTGTATATC
GTGCGAAAAAGGATGGATATACCGAAAAAATCGCTATAATGACCCCGAAGCAGGGTTATGCAGCGGAAAA
GATCCCCCGAAGCAAACTTAAGAGTGTGTTGATAGTGCAGTATCTTAAAATTTTGTGTATAATAGGAATT
GAAGTTAAATTAGATGCTAAAAATTTGTAATTAAGAAGGAGGGATTCGTCATGTTGGTATTCCAAATGCG
TAATGTAGATAAAACATCTACTGTTTTGAAACAGACTAAAAACAGTGATTACGCAGATAAATAAATACGT
TAGATTAATTCCTACCAGTGACTAATCTTATGACTTTTTAAACAGATAACTAAAATTACAAACAAATCGT
TTAACTTCTGTATTTATTTACAGATGTAATCACTTCAGGAGTAATTACATGAACAAAAATATAAAATATT
CTCAAAACTTTTTAACGAGTGAAAAAGTACTCAACCAAATAATAAAACAATTGAATTTAAAAGAAACCGA
TACCGTTTACGAAATTGGAACAGGTAAAGGGCATTTAACGACGAAACTGGCTAAAATAAGTAAACAGGTA
ACGTCTATTGAATTAGACAGTCATCTATTCAACTTATCGTCAGAAAAATTAAAACTGAACATTCGTGTCA
CTTTAATTCACCAAGATATTCTACAGTTTCAATTCCCTAACAAACAGAGGTATAAAATTGTTGGGAGTAT
TCCTTACCATTTAAGCACACAAATTATTAAAAAAGTGGTTTTTGAAAGCCATGCGTCTGACATCTATCTG
ATTGTTGAAGAAGGATTCTACAAGCGTACCTTGGATATTCACCGAACACTAGGGTTGCTCTTGCACACTC
AAGTCTCGATTCAGCAATTGCTTAAGCTGCCAGCGGAATGCTTTCATCCTAAACCAAAAGTAAACAGTGT
CTTAATAAAACTTACCCGCCATACCACAGATGTTCCAGATAAATATTGGAAGCTATATACGTACTTTGTT
TCAAAATGGGTCAATCGAGAATATCGTCAACTGTTTACTAAAAATCAGTTTCATCAAGCAATGAAACACG
CCAAAGTAAACAATTTAAGTACCATTACTTATGAGCAAGTATTGTCTATTTTTAATAGTTATCTATTATT
TAACGGGAGGAAATAATTCTATGAGTCGCTTTTTTAAATTTGGAAAGTTACACGTTACTAAAGGGAATGG
AGATAAATTATTAGATATACTACTGACAGCTTCCAAGAAGCTAAAGAGGTCCCTAGCGCCTACGGGGAAT
TTGGGCAAATCAAAAGAAAAATTCTCCCAAGAATTAGAAATGAGTAGATCAAATTATTCACGAATAGAAT
CAGGAAAATCAGATCCAACCATAAAAACACTAGAACAAATTGCAAAGTTAACTAACTCAACGCTAGTAGT
GGATTTAATCCCAAATGAGCCAACAGAACCAGAACCAGAAACAGAATCAGAACAAGTAACATTGGATTTA
GAAATGGAAGAAGAAAAAAGCAATGACTTCGTGTGAATAATGCACGAAATCGTTGCTTATTTTTTTTAAA
AGCGGTATACTAGATATAACGAAACAACGAACTGAATAGAAACGAAAAAAGAGCCATGACACATTTATAA
AATGTTTGACGACATTTTATAAATGCATAGCCCGATAAGATTGCCAAACCAACGCTTATCAGTTAGTCAG
ATGAACTCTTCCCTCGTAAGAAGTTATTTAATTAACTTTGTTTGAAGACGGTATATAACCGTACTATCAT
TATATAGGGAAATCAGAGAGTTTTCAAGTATCTAAGCTACTGAATTTAAGAATTGTTAAGCAATCAATCG
GAAATCGTTTGATTGCTTTTTTTGTATTCATTTATAGAAGGTGGAGTTTGTATGAATCATGATGAATGTA
AAACTTATATAAAAAATAGTTTATTGGAGATAAGAAAATTAGCAAATATCTATACACTAGAAACGTTTAA
GAAAGAGTTAGAAAAGAGAAATATCTACTTAGAAACAAAATCAGATAAGTATTTTTCTTCGGAGGGGGAA
GATTATATATATAAGTTAATAGAAAATAACAAAATAATTTATTCGATTAGTGGAAAAAAATTGACTTATA
AAGGAAAAAAATCTTTTTCAAAACATGCAATATTGAAACAGTTGAATGAAAAAGCAAACCAAGTTAATTA
AACAACCTATTTTATAGGATTTATAGGAAAGGAGAACAGCTGAATGAATATCCCTTTTGTTGTAGAAACT
GTGCTTCATGACGGCTTGTTAAAGTACAAATTTAAAAATAGTAAAATTCGCTCAATCACTACCAAGCCAG
GTAAAAGCAAAGGGGCTATTTTTGCGTATCGCTCAAAATCAAGCATGATTGGCGGTCGTGGTGTTGTTCT
GACTTCCGAGGAAGCGATTCAAGAAAATCAAGATACATTTACACATTGGACACCCAACGTTTATCGTTAT
GGAACGTATGCAGACGAAAACCGTTCATACACGAAAGGACATTCTGAAAACAATTTAAGACAAATCAATA
CCTTCTTTATTGATTTTGATATTCACACGGCAAAAGAAACTATTTCAGCAAGCGATATTTTAACAACCGC
TATTGATTTAGGTTTTATGCCTACTATGATTATCAAATCTGATAAAGGTTATCAAGCATATTTTGTTTTA
GAAACGCCAGTCTATGTGACTTCAAAATCAGAATTTAAATCTGTCAAAGCAGCCAAAATAATTTCGCAAA
ATATCCGAGAATATTTTGGAAAGTCTTTGCCAGTTGATCTAACGTGTAATCATTTTGGTATTGCTCGCAT
ACCAAGAACGGACAATGTAGAATTTTTTGATCCTAATTACCGTTATTCTTTCAAAGAATGGCAAGATTGG
TCTTTCAAACAAACAGATAATAAGGGCTTTACTCGTTCAAGTCTAACGGTTTTAAGCGGTACAGAAGGCA
AAAAACAAGTAGATGAACCCTGGTTTAATCTCTTATTGCACGAAACGAAATTTTCAGGAGAAAAGGGTTT
AATAGGGCGTAATAACGTCATGTTTACCCTCTCTTTAGCCTACTTTAGTTCAGGCTATTCAATCGAAACG
TGCGAATATAATATGTTTGAGTTTAATAATCGATTAGATCAACCCTTAGAAGAAAAAGAAGTAATCAAAA
TTGTTAGAAGTGCCTATTCAGAAAACTATCAAGGGGCTAATAGGGAATACATTACCATTCTTTGCAAAGC
TTGGGTATCAAGTGATTTAACCAGTAAAGATTTATTTGTCCGTCAAGGGTGGTTTAAATTCAAGAAAAAA
AGAAGCGAACGTCAACGTGTTCATTTGTCAGAATGGAAAGAAGATTTAATGGCTTATATTAGCGAAAAAA
GCGATGTATACAAGCCTTATTTAGTGACGACCAAAAAAGAGATTAGAGAAGTGCTAGGCATTCCTGAACG
GACATTAGATAAATTGCTGAAGGTACTGAAGGCGAATCAGGAAATTTTCTTTAAGATTAAACCAGGAAGA
AATGGTGGCATTCAACTTGCTAGTGTTAAATCATTGTTGCTATCGATCATTAAAGTAAAAAAAGAAGAAA
AAGAAAGCTATATAAAGGCGCTGACAAATTCTTTTGACTTAGAGCATACATTCATTCAAGAGACTTTAAA
CAAGCTAGCAGAACGCCCTAAAACGGACACACAACTCGATTTGTTTAGCTATGATACAGGCTGAAAATAA
AACCCGCACTATGCCATTACATTTATATCTATGATACGTGTTTGTTTTTTCTTTGCTGTTTAGCGAATGA
TTAGCAGAAATATACAGAGTAAGATTTTAATTAATTATTAGGGGGAGAAGGAGAGAGTAGCCCGAAAACT
TTTAGTTGGCTTGGACTGAACGAAGTGAGGGAAAGGCTACTAAAACGTCGAGGGGCAGTGAGAGCGAAGC
GAACACTTGATTTTTTAATTTTCTATCTTTTATAGGTCATTAGAGTATACTTATTTGTCCTATAAACTAT
TTAGCAGCATAATAGATTTATTGAATAGGTCATTTAAGTTGAGCATATTAGAGGAGGAAAATCTTGGAGA
AATATTTGAAGAACCCGATTACATGGATTGGATTAGTTCTTGTGGTTACGTGGTTTTTAACTAAAAGTAG
TGAATTTTTGATTTTTGGTGTGTGTGTCTTGTTGTTAGTATTTGCTAGTCAAAGTGATTAAATAGAATTG
ACCACTTCTGCGCTCGGCCCTTCCGGCTGGCTGGTTTATTGCTGATAAATCTGGAGCCGGTGAGCGTGGG
TCTCGCGGTATCATTGCAGCACTGGGGCCAGATGGTAAGCCCTCCCGTATCGTAGTTATCTACACGACGG
GGAGTCAGGCAACTATGGATGAACGAAATAGACAGATCGCTGAGATAGGTGCCTCACTGATTAAGCATTG
GTAACTGTCAGACCAAGTTTACTCATATATACTTTAGATTGATTTAAAACTTCATTTTTAATTTAAAAGG
ATCTAGGTGAAGATCCTTTTTGATAATCTCATGACCAAAATCCCTTAACGTGAGTTTTCGTTCCACTGAG
CGTCAGACCCCGTAGAAAAGATCAAAGGATCTTCTTGAGATCCTTTTTTTCTGCGCGTAATCTGCTGCTT
GCAAACAAAAAAACCACCGCTACCAGCGGTGGTTTGTTTGCCGGATCAAGAGCTACCAACTCTTTTTCCG
AAGGTAACTGGCTTCAGCAGAGCGCAGATACCAAATACTGTTCTTCTAGTGTAGCCGTAGTTAGGCCACC
ACTTCAAGAACTCTGTAGCACCGCCTACATACCTCGCTCTGCTAATCCTGTTACCAGTGGCTGCTGCCAG
TGGCGATAAGTCGTGTCTTACCGGGTTGGACTCAAGACGATAGTTACCGGATAAGGCGCAGCGGTCGGGC
TGAACGGGGGGTTCGTGCACACAGCCCAGCTTGGAGCGAACGACCTACACCGAACTGAGATACCTACAGC
GTGAGCTATGAGAAAGCGCCACGCTTCCCGAAGGGAGAAAGGCGGACAGGTATCCGGTAAGCGGCAGGGT
CGGAACAGGAGAGCGCACGAGGGAGCTTCCAGGGGGAAACGCCTGGTATCTTTATAGTCCTGTCGGGTTT
CGCCACCTCTGACTTGAGCGTCGATTTTTGTGATGCTCGTCAGGGGGGCGGAGCCTATGGAAAAACGCCA
GCAACGCGGCCTTTTTACGGTTCCTGGCCTTTTGCTGGCCTTTTGCTCACATGTTCTTTCCTGCGTTATC
CCCTGATTCTGTGGATAACCGTATTACCGCCTTTGAGTGAGCTGATACCGCTCGCCGCAGCCGAACGACC
GAGCGCAGCGAGTCAGTGAGCGAGGAAGCGGAAGAGCGCCCAATACGCAAACCGCCTCTCCCCGCGCGTT
GGCCGATTCATTAATGCAGCTGGCACGACAGGTTTCCCGACTGGAAAGCGGGCAGTGAGCGCAACGCAAT
TAATGTGAGTTAGCTCACTCATTAGGCACCCCAGGCTTTACACTTTATGCTTC
Features (pLannotate 1.2.2; 25 found; start..end, strand, type, name):
     22..38      +  protein_bind   lac operator: The lac repressor binds to the lac operator to inhibit transcription in E. coli. This inhibition can be relieved by adding lactose or isopropyl-β-D-thiogalactopyranoside (IPTG). lac repressor encoded by lacI
     75..92      -  misc_feature   MCS (fragment): pUC18/19 multiple cloning site
   1129..1245    +  CDS            ltrA (fragment): LTRA_LACLC - Also known as matR. Experimental evidence at protein level: Swiss-Prot protein existence level 1. Multifunctional protein that promotes group II intron splicing and mobility by acting both on RNA and DNA. It has three activities: reverse transcriptase (RT) for intron duplication, maturase to promote splicing, and DNA endonuclease for site-specific cleavage of recipient alleles. The intron-encoded protein promotes splicing by facilitating the formation of the catalytically active structure of the intron RNA. After splicing, the protein remains bound to the excised intron lariat RNA
   1307..1340    -  protein_bind   lox71: Left element (LE) mutant of loxP (Araki et al., 2010). Cre-mediated recombination occurs in the 8-bp core sequence (GCATACAT). Cre recombinase
   1447..1465    +  promoter       T7 promoter: promoter for bacteriophage T7 RNA polymerase
   1497..1594    +  ncRNA          Intron gpII: Accession: RF00029 - Group II catalytic intron
   1628..1650    +  RBS            RBS: efficient ribosome binding site from bacteriophage T7 gene 10 (Olins and Rangwala, 1989)
   1668..1742    +  CDS            TcR (fragment): tetracycline efflux protein; tet; confers resistance to tetracycline
   1842..3638    +  CDS            ltrA: LTRA_LACLC - Also known as matR. Experimental evidence at protein level: Swiss-Prot protein existence level 1. Multifunctional protein that promotes group II intron splicing and mobility by acting both on RNA and DNA. It has three activities: reverse transcriptase (RT) for intron duplication, maturase to promote splicing, and DNA endonuclease for site-specific cleavage of recipient alleles. The intron-encoded protein promotes splicing by facilitating the formation of the catalytically active structure of the intron RNA. After splicing, the protein remains bound to the excised intron lariat RNA
   3660..3817    +  CDS            lacZα (fragment): LacZα fragment of β-galactosidase; lacZ fragment
   3821..3840    -  misc_feature   MCS (fragment): pUC18/19 multiple cloning site
   3837..3994    +  CDS            lacZα (fragment): LacZα fragment of β-galactosidase; lacZ fragment
   4000..4051    -  misc_feature   bom (fragment): basis of mobility region from pBR322
   4050..4145    -  CDS            traI (fragment): TRAI6_ECOLX - Experimental evidence at protein level: Swiss-Prot protein existence level 1. The initiation process of transfer DNA synthesis requires the interaction of at least three plasmid-specific components (TraH, I, and J) at the transfer origin resulting in the assembly of a specialised nucleoprotein complex - the relaxosome. Site- and strand-specific cleavage at the transfer origin is dependent on TraI and TraJ. From Escherichia coli.
   4183..4554    -  CDS            traJ: oriT-recognizing protein; traJ
   4587..4696    -  oriT           oriT: incP origin of transfer
   4951..5031    +  CDS            ermC: LPRM_ENTFL - Protein predicted: Swiss-Prot protein existence level 4. This peptide is involved in the control mechanism of the synthesis of the erythromycin resistance protein. From Enterococcus faecalis (Streptococcus faecalis).
   5159..5893    +  CDS            erm: ERM_STREE - Experimental evidence at protein level: Swiss-Prot protein existence level 1. This protein produces a dimethylation of the adenine residue at position 2085 in 23S rRNA, resulting in reduced affinity between ribosomes and macrolide-lincosamide-streptogramin B antibiotics. From Streptococcus pneumoniae.
   6027..6263    +  CDS            copR (fragment): COPR_STRAG - Protein predicted: Swiss-Prot protein existence level 4. Involved in copy control of plasmid pIP501. From Streptococcus agalactiae.
   6974..8461    +  CDS            repS: REPS_STRPY - Protein predicted: Swiss-Prot protein existence level 4. Essential for replication. From Streptococcus pyogenes.
   8960..9173    +  CDS            bla(M) (fragment): β-lactamase lacking the signal sequence; bla(M); allows cytosolic expression of β-lactamase
   9345..9933    +  rep_origin     ori: high-copy-number ColE1/pMB1/pBR322/pUC origin of replication
  10116..10208   +  CDS            lacI (fragment): lac repressor; lacI; The lac repressor binds to the lac operator to inhibit transcription in E. coli. This inhibition can be relieved by adding lactose or isopropyl-β-D-thiogalactopyranoside (IPTG).
  10221..10242   +  protein_bind   CAP binding site: CAP binding activates transcription in the presence of cAMP. E. coli catabolite activator protein
  10257..14      +  promoter       lac promoter (across the origin): promoter for the E. coli lac operon
