[The description below was written by a language model from this plasmid's Addgene catalogue record and pLannotate feature annotations shown in this document.]
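Description:
pQadd1R is an E. coli–Clostridium shuttle vector of about 10.3 kb, built on the pAT19 backbone and classed as a bacterial expression and Cre/lox plasmid. It is maintained at high copy in E. coli through a ColE1/pUC-type origin. The annotated repS replication gene and copR fragment belong to a Gram-positive replicon of the pIP501 family and presumably support replication in the clostridial host. Selection is by erythromycin, conferred by an erm rRNA methylase with its upstream leader peptide. Only a remnant of β-lactamase is present. An incP oriT, together with traJ and a traI fragment, indicates that the plasmid can be mobilised by conjugation from a suitable donor strain.

The roughly 3.6 kb synthetic insert is a targetron, a mobile LtrB-derived group II intron taken from pQint and transcribed from the pFer promoter. That promoter is stated in the record but was not picked up in the automated feature table. The table does show group II intron RNA sequence and a full-length ltrA gene, whose product supplies the reverse transcriptase, maturase and DNA endonuclease activities needed for splicing and retrohoming. According to the record, the intron carries lox511/71 and loxFAS/66 sites in tandem, in the antisense orientation. The annotation detects only a single lox71-type element on the reverse strand, probably because the variant spacers are not recognised.

The intron is meant to be retargeted with the TargeTron or ClosTron design algorithms, and the redesigned segment is cloned between the NdeI and BsrGI sites. The intron then delivers the double-lox site to a chosen chromosomal position. Such sites serve as landing pads for Cre-mediated large-scale genome engineering in clostridia.
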