Addgene plasmid #135661: pQadd1R
Purpose: Clostridial vector, encoding a targetron carrying two lox511/71 and loxFAS/66 sites in tandem, in the reverse (antisense) orientation. Retarget intron to insert double-lox site at desired location.
Depositing lab: Andrew Tolonen. Depositing organization: Genoscope, Centre National de Sequencage (CEA). Publication: A Targetron-Recombinase System for Large-Scale Genome Engineering of Clostridia. Cerisy T, Rostain W, Chhun A, Boutard M, Salanoubat M, Tolonen AC. mSphere. 2019 Dec 11;4(6). pii: 4/6/e00710-19. doi: 10.1128/mSphere.00710-19. PubMed 31826971.
Backbone
  Vector backbone: pAT19
  Backbone size w/o insert (bp): 6500
  Total vector size (bp): 10268
  Vector type: Bacterial Expression, Cre/Lox
Growth in bacteria
  Bacterial resistance: Erythromycin, 200 μg/mL
  Growth temperature: 37°C
  Growth strain: DH5alpha
  Copy number: High Copy
Gene/Insert
  Gene/Insert name: Intron containing lox site
  Species: Synthetic
  Insert size (bp): 3567
  Promoter: pFer
  Cloning method: Restriction Enzyme; 5′ cloning site PaeI (not destroyed); 3′ cloning site XhoI (not destroyed)
  Sequencing primers: 5′ CTTCCGGCTCGTATGTTGTG; 3′ TACATCACCGACGAGCAAGG
Resource information
  A portion of this plasmid was derived from a plasmid made by: Intron from pQint (addgene 25819)
Terms and licenses: Academic/Nonprofit Terms; Industry Terms: Not Available to Industry
Depositor comments: Transcription of LtrB-derived group II intron is driven by the pFer promoter. Redesign intron to target gene using TargeTron or Clostron algorithms (links below), then clone by SOE-PCR or gene synthesis ligation between NdeI and BsrGI sites. Intron redesign links http://www.clostron.com/clostron1.php http://www.targetrons.com/targetron_pLtrB.php Reference for intron redesign Heap JT, Pennington OJ, Cartman ST, Carter GP, Minton NP. The ClosTron: A universal gene knock-out system for the genus Clostridium. J Microbiol Methods. 2007;70(3):452-464. Perutka J, Wang W, Goerlitz D, Lambowitz AM. Use of Computer-designed Group II Introns to Disrupt Escherichia coli DExH / D-box Protein and DNA Helicase Genes. 2004:421-439.
How to cite: pQadd1R was a gift from Andrew Tolonen (Addgene plasmid # 135661 ; http://n2t.net/addgene:135661 ; RRID:Addgene_135661)
